Addgene plasmid #206163: 12x PRE TK luc
Purpose: Luciferase reporter construct containing 12 consensus PGR binding sites upstream of a minimal TK promoter, derived from Addgene #11350
Depositing lab: Renee van Amerongen. Depositing organization: University of Amsterdam. Publication: A molecular toolbox to study progesterone receptor signaling. Aarts MT, Wagner M, van der Wal T, van Boxtel AL, van Amerongen R. J Mammary Gland Biol Neoplasia. 2023 Nov 29;28(1):24. doi: 10.1007/s10911-023-09550-0. PubMed 38019315.
Backbone
  Vector backbone: same as Addgene #11350
  Backbone size w/o insert (bp): 4805
  Total vector size (bp): 6879
  Vector type: Mammalian Expression, Luciferase
Growth in bacteria
  Bacterial resistance: Ampicillin, 100 μg/mL
  Growth temperature: 37°C
  Growth strain: DH5alpha
  Copy number: High Copy
Gene/Insert
  Gene/Insert name: 12X PRE TK luciferase
  Species: H. sapiens (human), Synthetic; firefly luciferase, minimal promotor is from HSV TK, PRE is human PGR binding site
  Insert size (bp): 2172
  Promoter: min TK
  Cloning method: Restriction Enzyme; 5′ cloning site BamHI (destroyed during cloning); 3′ cloning site BamHI (not destroyed)
  Sequencing primers: 5′ M13 forward; 3′ LucNrev
Resource information
  A portion of this plasmid was derived from a plasmid made by: based on Addgene #11350
Terms and licenses: Academic/Nonprofit Terms; Industry Terms: Not Available to Industry
How to cite: 12x PRE TK luc was a gift from Renee van Amerongen (Addgene plasmid # 206163 ; http://n2t.net/addgene:206163 ; RRID:Addgene_206163)
