[The description below was written by a language model from this plasmid's Addgene catalogue record and pLannotate feature annotations shown in this document.]
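Description:
12x PRE TK luc is a mammalian luciferase reporter plasmid designed to read out transcriptional activity of the progesterone receptor (PGR). It is built on the backbone of an earlier PRE-TK-luciferase reporter from the same repository, which the record identifies only by reference rather than by name. In bacteria it is propagated as a high-copy plasmid through a ColE1/pUC-type origin and selected with ampicillin via the β-lactamase gene. The backbone also carries an f1 phage origin and assorted remnants of pUC/M13-type cloning vectors (fragments of lacZα, the multiple cloning site, the lac promoter/operator, lacI, rop and bom), which have no role in the reporter function.

The payload consists of twelve consensus progesterone response elements (human PGR binding sites) placed upstream of a minimal herpes simplex virus thymidine kinase promoter, which drives the firefly (Photinus pyralis) luciferase coding sequence. The minimal TK promoter alone is expected to give only low basal transcription, so luciferase output depends largely on ligand-activated PGR binding to the multimerised PREs. Downstream of luciferase lies an SV40 cassette containing the small t antigen intron and the SV40 polyadenylation signal for transcript processing; the T antigen fragments and NLS annotated there are parts of this SV40 segment rather than expressed products. The PRE array itself is not annotated in the feature table, but an unannotated stretch between the cloning-site remnant and the TK promoter fits its stated position. The sequenced record is about 100 bp longer than the catalogued total size. The plasmid is intended for transfection into mammalian cells to quantify progesterone receptor signaling, and carries no mammalian selection marker.
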