Features (pLannotate 1.2.2; 21 found; start..end, strand, type, name):
    184..772     -  rep_origin     ori: high-copy-number ColE1/pMB1/pBR322/pUC origin of replication
    943..1803    -  CDS            AmpR: β-lactamase; bla; confers resistance to ampicillin, carbenicillin, and related antibiotics
   1804..1908    -  promoter       AmpR promoter: bla
   2003..2038    +  CDS            rop (fragment): Rop protein, which maintains plasmids at low copy number; rop
   2140..2239    +  misc_feature   bom (fragment): basis of mobility region from pBR322
   2247..2650    -  CDS            M13 gene II (fragment) (sequence partly withheld): pII; II; replication
   2740..3168    -  rep_origin     f1 ori (sequence partly withheld): f1 bacteriophage origin of replication; arrow indicates direction of (+) strand synthesis
   3156..3461    -  CDS            M13 gene IV (fragment) (sequence partly withheld): pIV; IV; phage assembly
   3472..3626    -  CDS            lacZα (fragment): LacZα fragment of β-galactosidase; lacZ fragment
   3629..3663    -  misc_feature   MCS (fragment): pUC18/19 multiple cloning site
   4064..4126    +  promoter       Mini-TK promoter: minimal herpes simplex virus (HSV) thymidine kinase promoter
   4186..5835    +  CDS            LUCI_PHOPY: Experimental evidence at protein level: Swiss-Prot protein existence level 1. Produces green light with a wavelength of 562 nm. From Photinus pyralis (Common eastern firefly) (Lampyris pyralis).
   5893..5967    +  CDS            small t antigen (fragment): SV40 (simian virus 40) small t antigen
   5969..6034    +  intron         small t intron: SV40 (simian virus 40) small t antigen intron
   6164..6184    +  CDS            SV40 NLS: nuclear localization signal of SV40 (simian virus 40) large T antigen
   6503..6586    +  CDS            large T antigen (fragment): large T antigen from SV40 (simian virus 40)
   6609..6743    +  polyA_signal   SV40 poly(A) signal: SV40 polyadenylation signal
   6785..6801    -  protein_bind   lac operator: The lac repressor binds to the lac operator to inhibit transcription in E. coli. This inhibition can be relieved by adding lactose or isopropyl-β-D-thiogalactopyranoside (IPTG). lac repressor encoded by lacI
   6809..6839    -  promoter       lac promoter: promoter for the E. coli lac operon
   6854..6875    -  protein_bind   CAP binding site: CAP binding activates transcription in the presence of cAMP. E. coli catabolite activator protein
   6888..1       -  CDS            lacI (fragment) (across the origin): lac repressor; lacI; The lac repressor binds to the lac operator to inhibit transcription in E. coli. This inhibition can be relieved by adding lactose or isopropyl-β-D-thiogalactopyranoside (IPTG).
>Addgene plasmid #206163 | 12x PRE TK luc | addgene full sequence | sequence record 414740 | Addgene NGS Result
CTCTTCCGCTTCCTCGCTCACTGACTCGCTGCGCTCGGTCGTTCGGCTGCGGCGAGCGGTATCAGCTCAC
TCAAAGGCGGTAATACGGTTATCCACAGAATCAGGGGATAACGCAGGAAAGAACATGTGAGCAAAAGGCC
AGCAAAAGGCCAGGAACCGTAAAAAGGCCGCGTTGCTGGCGTTTTTCCATAGGCTCCGCCCCCCTGACGA
GCATCACAAAAATCGACGCTCAAGTCAGAGGTGGCGAAACCCGACAGGACTATAAAGATACCAGGCGTTT
CCCCCTGGAAGCTCCCTCGTGCGCTCTCCTGTTCCGACCCTGCCGCTTACCGGATACCTGTCCGCCTTTC
TCCCTTCGGGAAGCGTGGCGCTTTCTCATAGCTCACGCTGTAGGTATCTCAGTTCGGTGTAGGTCGTTCG
CTCCAAGCTGGGCTGTGTGCACGAACCCCCCGTTCAGCCCGACCGCTGCGCCTTATCCGGTAACTATCGT
CTTGAGTCCAACCCGGTAAGACACGACTTATCGCCACTGGCAGCAGCCACTGGTAACAGGATTAGCAGAG
CGAGGTATGTAGGCGGTGCTACAGAGTTCTTGAAGTGGTGGCCTAACTACGGCTACACTAGAAGAACAGT
ATTTGGTATCTGCGCTCTGCTGAAGCCAGTTACCTTCGGAAAAAGAGTTGGTAGCTCTTGATCCGGCAAA
CAAACCACCGCTGGTAGCGGTGGTTTTTTTGTTTGCAAGCAGCAGATTACGCGCAGAAAAAAAGGATCTC
AAGAAGATCCTTTGATCTTTTCTACGGGGTCTGACGCTCAGTGGAACGAAAACTCACGTTAAGGGATTTT
GGTCATGAGATTATCAAAAAGGATCTTCACCTAGATCCTTTTAAATTAAAAATGAAGTTTTAAATCAATC
TAAAGTATATATGAGTAAACTTGGTCTGACAGTTACCAATGCTTAATCAGTGAGGCACCTATCTCAGCGA
TCTGTCTATTTCGTTCATCCATAGTTGCCTGACTCCCCGTCGTGTAGATAACTACGATACGGGAGGGCTT
ACCATCTGGCCCCAGTGCTGCAATGATACCGCGAGACCCACGCTCACCGGCTCCAGATTTATCAGCAATA
AACCAGCCAGCCGGAAGGGCCGAGCGCAGAAGTGGTCCTGCAACTTTATCCGCCTCCATCCAGTCTATTA
ATTGTTGCCGGGAAGCTAGAGTAAGTAGTTCGCCAGTTAATAGTTTGCGCAACGTTGTTGCCATTGCTAC
AGGCATCGTGGTGTCACGCTCGTCGTTTGGTATGGCTTCATTCAGCTCCGGTTCCCAACGATCAAGGCGA
GTTACATGATCCCCCATGTTGTGCAAAAAAGCGGTTAGCTCCTTCGGTCCTCCGATCGTTGTCAGAAGTA
AGTTGGCCGCAGTGTTATCACTCATGGTTATGGCAGCACTGCATAATTCTCTTACTGTCATGCCATCCGT
AAGATGCTTTTCTGTGACTGGTGAGTACTCAACCAAGTCATTCTGAGAATAGTGTATGCGGCGACCGAGT
TGCTCTTGCCCGGCGTCAATACGGGATAATACCGCGCCACATAGCAGAACTTTAAAAGTGCTCATCATTG
GAAAACGTTCTTCGGGGCGAAAACTCTCAAGGATCTTACCGCTGTTGAGATCCAGTTCGATGTAACCCAC
TCGTGCACCCAACTGATCTTCAGCATCTTTTACTTTCACCAGCGTTTCTGGGTGAGCAAAAACAGGAAGG
CAAAATGCCGCAAAAAAGGGAATAAGGGCGACACGGAAATGTTGAATACTCATACTCTTCCTTTTTCAAT
ATTATTGAAGCATTTATCAGGGTTATTGTCTCATGAGCGGATACATATTTGAATGTATTTAGAAAAATAA
ACAAATAGGGGTTCCGCGCACATTTCCCCGAAAAGTGCCACCTGACGTCTAAGAAACCATTATTATCATG
ACATTAACCTATAAAAATAGGCGTATCACGAGGCCCTTTCGTCTCGCGCGTTTCGGTGATGACGGTGAAA
ACCTCTGACACATGCAGCTCCCGGAGACGGTCACAGCTTGTCTGTAAGCGGATGCCGGGAGCAGACAAGC
CCGTCAGGGCGCGTCAGCGGGTGTTGGCGGGTGTCGGGGCTGGCTTAACTATGCGGCATCAGAGCAGATT
GTACTGAGAGTGCACCATATGCGGTGTGAAATACCGCACAGATGCGTAAGGAGAAAATACCGCATCAGGC
GATTCCAACATCCAATAAATCATACAGGCAAGGCAAAGAA
[83 nt withheld, positions 2281-2363]
GGGAGAAGCCTTTATTTCAACGCAA
[44 nt withheld, positions 2389-2432]
TGAGTAATGTGTAGGT
[44 nt withheld, positions 2449-2492]
A
[69 nt withheld, positions 2494-2562]
CTACAAAGGCTATCAGGTCATTGCCTGAG
[100 nt withheld, positions 2592-2691]
AGATTGTATAAGCAAATATTTAAATTGTAAGCGTTAATATTTTGTTAAAATTCGCGTTAAATTTTTGTTA
AATCAGCTCATTTTTTAACCAATAGGCCGAAATCGGCAAAATCCCTTATAAATCAAAAGAATAGACCGAG
ATAGGGT
[37 nt withheld, positions 2839-2875]
AAAGAACGTGGACTCCAACGTCAAAGG
[49 nt withheld, positions 2903-2951]
T
[91 nt withheld, positions 2953-3043]
G
[378 nt withheld, positions 3045-3422]
G
[38 nt withheld, positions 3424-3461]
GGAATCGCCATTCGCCATTCAGGCTGCGCAACTGTTGGGAAGGGCGATCGGTGCGGGCCTCTTCGCTATT
ACGCCAGCTGGCGAAAGGGGGATGTGCTGCAAGGCGATTAAGTTGGGTAACGCCAGGGTTTTCCCAGTCA
CGACGTTGTAAAACGACGGCCAGTGCCAAGCTTGCATGCCTGCAGGTCGACTCTAGAGGATCTGTAGCTA
GAACATCCTGTACAGTATCCGTAGCTAGAACATCCTGTACAGGATCTGTAGCTAGAACATCCTGTACAGT
ATCCGTAGCTAGAACATCCTGTACAGGATCTGTAGCTAGAACATCCTGTACAGTATCCGTAGCTAGAACA
TCCTGTACAGGATCTGTAGCTAGAACATCCTGTACAGTATCCGTAGCTAGAACATCCTGTACAGGATCTG
TAGCTAGAACATCCTGTACAGTATCCGTAGCTAGAACATCCTGTACAGGATCTGTAGCTAGAACATCCTG
TACAGTATCCGTAGCTAGAACATCCTGTACAGGATCCGGCCCCGCCCAGCGTCTTGTCATTGGCGAATTC
GAACACGCAGATGCAGTCGGGGCGGCGCGGTCCGAGGTCCACTTCGCATATTAAGGTGACGCGTGTGGCC
TCGAACACCGAGCGACCCTGCAGCGACCCGCTTAACAGCGTCAACAGCGTGCCGCAGATCTCGAGGAGCT
TGGCATTCCGGTACTGTTGGTAAAATGGAAGACGCCAAAAACATAAAGAAAGGCCCGGCGCCATTCTATC
CTCTAGAGGATGGAACCGCTGGAGAGCAACTGCATAAGGCTATGAAGAGATACGCCCTGGTTCCTGGAAC
AATTGCTTTTACAGATGCACATATCGAGGTGAACATCACGTACGCGGAATACTTCGAAATGTCCGTTCGG
TTGGCAGAAGCTATGAAACGATATGGGCTGAATACAAATCACAGAATCGTCGTATGCAGTGAAAACTCTC
TTCAATTCTTTATGCCGGTGTTGGGCGCGTTATTTATCGGAGTTGCAGTTGCGCCCGCGAACGACATTTA
TAATGAACGTGAATTGCTCAACAGTATGAACATTTCGCAGCCTACCGTAGTGTTTGTTTCCAAAAAGGGG
TTGCAAAAAATTTTGAACGTGCAAAAAAAATTACCAATAATCCAGAAAATTATTATCATGGATTCTAAAA
CGGATTACCAGGGATTTCAGTCGATGTACACGTTCGTCACATCTCATCTACCTCCCGGTTTTAATGAATA
CGATTTTGTACCAGAGTCCTTTGATCGTGACAAAACAATTGCACTGATAATGAATTCCTCTGGATCTACT
GGGTTACCTAAGGGTGTGGCCCTTCCGCATAGAACTGCCTGCGTCAGATTCTCGCATGCCAGAGATCCTA
TTTTTGGCAATCAAATCATTCCGGATACTGCGATTTTAAGTGTTGTTCCATTCCATCACGGTTTTGGAAT
GTTTACTACACTCGGATATTTGATATGTGGATTTCGAGTCGTCTTAATGTATAGATTTGAAGAAGAGCTG
TTTTTACGATCCCTTCAGGATTACAAAATTCAAAGTGCGTTGCTAGTACCAACCCTATTTTCATTCTTCG
CCAAAAGCACTCTGATTGACAAATACGATTTATCTAATTTACACGAAATTGCTTCTGGGGGCGCACCTCT
TTCGAAAGAAGTCGGGGAAGCGGTTGCAAAACGCTTCCATCTTCCAGGGATACGACAAGGATATGGGCTC
ACTGAGACTACATCAGCTATTCTGATTACACCCGAGGGGGATGATAAACCGGGCGCGGTCGGTAAAGTTG
TTCCATTTTTTGAAGCGAAGGTTGTGGATCTGGATACCGGGAAAACGCTGGGCGTTAATCAGAGAGGCGA
ATTATGTGTCAGAGGACCTATGATTATGTCCGGTTATGTAAACAATCCGGAAGCGACCAACGCCTTGATT
GACAAGGATGGATGGCTACATTCTGGAGACATAGCTTACTGGGACGAAGACGAACACTTCTTCATAGTTG
ACCGCTTGAAGTCTTTAATTAAATACAAAGGATATCAGGTGGCCCCCGCTGAATTGGAATCGATATTGTT
ACAACACCCCAACATCTTCGACGCGGGCGTGGCAGGTCTTCCCGACGATGACGCCGGTGAACTTCCCGCC
GCCGTTGTTGTTTTGGAGCACGGAAAGACGATGACGGAAAAAGAGATCGTGGATTACGTCGCCAGTCAAG
TAACAACCGCGAAAAAGTTGCGCGGAGGAGTTGTGTTTGTGGACGAAGTACCGAAAGGTCTTACCGGAAA
ACTCGACGCAAGAAAAATCAGAGAGATCCTCATAAAGGCCAAGAAGGGCGGAAAGTCCAAATTGTAAAAT
GTAACTGTATTCAGCGATGACGAAATTCTTAGCTATTGTAATACTCTAGAGGATCTTTGTGAAGGAACCT
TACTTCTGTGGTGTGACATAATTGGACAAACTACCTACAGAGATTTAAAGCTCTAAGGTAAATATAAAAT
TTTTAAGTGTATAATGTGTTAAACTACTGATTCTAATTGTTTGTGTATTTTAGATTCCAACCTATGGAAC
TGATGAATGGGAGCAGTGGTGGAATGCCTTTAATGAGGAAAACCTGTTTTGCTCAGAAGAAATGCCATCT
AGTGATGATGAGGCTACTGCTGACTCTCAACATTCTACTCCTCCAAAAAAGAAGAGAAAGGTAGAAGACC
CCAAGGACTTTCCTTCAGAATTGCTAAGTTTTTTGAGTCATGCTGTGTTTAGTAATAGAACTCTTGCTTG
CTTTGCTATTTACACCACAAAGGAAAAAGCTGCACTGCTATACAAGAAAATTATGGAAAAATATTCTGTA
ACCTTTATAAGTAGGCATAACAGTTATAATCATAACATACTGTTTTTTCTTACTCCACACAGGCATAGAG
TGTCTGCTATTAATAACTATGCTCAAAAATTGTGTACCTTTAGCTTTTTAATTTGTAAAGGGGTTAATAA
GGAATATTTGATGTATAGTGCCTTGACTAGAGATCATAATCAGCCATACCACATTTGTAGAGGTTTTACT
TGCTTTAAAAAACCTCCCACACCTCCCCCTGAACCTGAAACATAAAATGAATGCAATTGTTGTTGTTAAC
TTGTTTATTGCAGCTTATAATGGTTACAAATAAAGCAATAGCATCACAAATTTCACAAATAAAGCATTTT
TTTCACTGCATTCTAGTTGTGGTTTGTCCAAACTCATCAATGTATCTTATCATGTCTGGATCGGGAATTC
GTAATCATGGTCATAGCTGTTTCCTGTGTGAAATTGTTATCCGCTCACAATTCCACACAACATACGAGCC
GGAAGCATAAAGTGTAAAGCCTGGGGTGCCTAATGAGTGAGCTAACTCACATTAATTGCGTTGCGCTCAC
TGCCCGCTTTCCAGTCGGGAAACCTGTCGTGCCAGCTGCATTAATGAATCGGCCAACGCGCGGGGAGAGG
CGGTTTGCGTATTGGGCG
